Addgene plasmid #128520: pMJA104
Purpose: Expresses amyloid human Lysozyme in Pichia pastoris
Depositing lab: Marcos Alcocer. Depositing organization: University of Nottingham. Publication: Rationalising lysozyme amyloidosis: insights from the structure and solution dynamics of T70N lysozyme. Johnson RJ, Christodoulou J, Dumoulin M, Caddy GL, Alcocer MJ, Murtagh GJ, Kumita JR, Larsson G, Robinson CV, Archer DB, Luisi B, Dobson CM. J Mol Biol. 2005 Sep 30;352(4):823-36. doi: 10.1016/j.jmb.2005.07.040. PubMed 16126226.
Backbone
  Vector backbone: pPIC9
  Backbone manufacturer: Invitrogen
  Backbone size w/o insert (bp): 8005
  Vector type: Yeast Expression
  Selectable markers: HIS4
Growth in bacteria
  Bacterial resistance: Ampicillin, 100 μg/mL
  Growth temperature: 37°C
  Growth strain: DH5alpha
  Copy number: Unknown
Gene/Insert
  Gene/Insert name: Artificial gene for human lysozyme I56T (alt name: Lyz or X75362.1)
  Species: H. sapiens (human)
  Insert size (bp): 393
  Entrez Gene: LYZ (a.k.a. LYZF1, LZM)
  Promoter: AOX1
  Cloning method: Restriction Enzyme; 5′ cloning site AvaI partial (not destroyed); 3′ cloning site EcoRI (not destroyed)
  Sequencing primers: 5′ CGACTGGTTCCAATTGACAAGCTTT; 3′ TGCATCTCTCAGGCAAATGGCA
Resource information
  A portion of this plasmid was derived from a plasmid made by: Lysozyme gene given by Prof Archer IFRN.
Terms and licenses: Academic/Nonprofit Terms; Industry Terms: Not Available to Industry
Depositor comments: Secreted I56T amyloid Human mature lysozyme. Also reference PMID: 16441658.
How to cite: pMJA104 was a gift from Marcos Alcocer (Addgene plasmid # 128520 ; http://n2t.net/addgene:128520 ; RRID:Addgene_128520)
