[The description below was written by a language model from this plasmid's Addgene catalogue record and pLannotate feature annotations shown in this document.]
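Description:
pMJA104 is a Pichia pastoris expression plasmid built on the Invitrogen pPIC9 backbone and designed to secrete the amyloidogenic I56T variant of human lysozyme. It is a shuttle vector. In E. coli it is maintained through a ColE1/pBR322-type origin and selected with ampicillin via the β-lactamase gene. The sequence also retains pBR322 remnants: the bom region and fragments of rop, the tetracycline resistance gene and its promoter. None of these remnants is a functional marker. In yeast, selection relies on the Pichia HIS4 gene, which complements histidine auxotrophy in his4 host strains.

The payload is a synthetic 393 bp gene encoding mature human lysozyme (LYZ) with the I56T substitution, cloned between a partial AvaI site and EcoRI. It is fused in frame downstream of the S. cerevisiae α-factor secretion signal. Kex2 protease cleaves this leader after its dibasic KR sequence, releasing the mature protein during export into the culture medium. Transcription is driven by the methanol-inducible AOX1 promoter and ended by the AOX1 terminator. The plasmid has no yeast replication origin. Instead, the AOX1 promoter region and a separate AOX1 3′ fragment flank the expression cassette and HIS4, providing homology for integration into the Pichia genome, as is typical for pPIC9-derived vectors.

According to the record, the construct is used to produce secreted I56T lysozyme. The associated work concerns the structure and solution dynamics of disease-linked lysozyme variants in lysozyme amyloidosis. The sequenced plasmid is 8,394 nt, consistent with the stated backbone and insert sizes.
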