Features (pLannotate 1.2.2; 15 found; start..end, strand, type, name):
      1..936     +  promoter       AOX1 promoter: Pichia pastoris AOX1; inducible promoter, regulated by methanol
    948..1202    +  CDS            α-factor secretion signal: N-terminal secretion signal from S. cerevisiae alpha-factor; MFα1; Cleavage by the Kex2 protease occurs after the dibasic KR sequence.
   1203..1592    +  CDS            LYZ (fragment): LYSC_HUMAN - Also known as LZM. Experimental evidence at protein level: Swiss-Prot protein existence level 1. Lysozymes have primarily a bacteriolytic function; those in tissues and body fluids are associated with the monocyte-macrophage system and enhance the activity of immunoagents. From Homo sapiens (Human).
   1629..1694    +  CDS            AOX1 (fragment): ALOX1_KOMPC - Experimental evidence at protein level: Swiss-Prot protein existence level 1. Major isoform of alcohol oxidase, which catalyzes the oxidation of methanol to formaldehyde and hydrogen peroxide, the first step in the methanol utilization pathway of methylotrophic yeasts. From Komagataella phaffii (strain ATCC 76273 / CBS 7435 / CECT 11047 / NRRL Y-11430 / Wegner 21-1) (Yeast) (Pichia pastoris).
   1698..1944    +  terminator     AOX1 terminator: Pichia pastoris AOX1; transcription terminator for AOX1
   2027..2320    +  CDS            TcR (fragment): tetracycline efflux protein; tet; confers resistance to tetracycline
   2357..4891    -  CDS            PpHIS4: multifunctional enzyme, required for histidine biosynthesis; Pichia pastoris HIS4; auxotrophic marker for Pichia pastoris
   4970..5249    +  CDS            TcR (fragment): tetracycline efflux protein; tet; confers resistance to tetracycline
   5246..5994    +  misc_feature   AOX1 3' fragment: region downstream of Pichia pastoris AOX1 gene
   5996..6036    +  CDS            rop (fragment): Rop protein, which maintains plasmids at low copy number; rop
   6138..6278    +  misc_feature   bom: basis of mobility region from pBR322
   6464..7052    -  rep_origin     ori: high-copy-number ColE1/pMB1/pBR322/pUC origin of replication
   7223..8083    -  CDS            AmpR: β-lactamase; bla; confers resistance to ampicillin, carbenicillin, and related antibiotics
   8084..8188    -  promoter       AmpR promoter: bla
   8305..8328    +  promoter       tet promoter (fragment): E. coli promoter for tetracycline efflux protein gene
>Addgene plasmid #128520 | pMJA104 | addgene full sequence | sequence record 251739 | Addgene NGS Result
GATCTAACATCCAAAGACGAAAGGTTGAATGAAACCTTTTTGCCATCCGACATCCACAGGTCCATTCTCA
CACATAAGTGCCAAACGCAACAGGAGGGGATACACTAGCAGCAGACCGTTGCAAACGCAGGACCTCCACT
CCTCTTCTCCTCAACACCCACTTTTGCCATCGAAAAACCAGCCCAGTTATTGGGCTTGATTGGAGCTCGC
TCATTCCAATTCCTTCTATTAGGCTACTAACACCATGACTTTATTAGCCTGTCTATCCTGGCCCCCCTGG
CGAGGTTCATGTTTGTTTATTTCCGAATGCAACAAGCTCCGCATTACACCCGAACATCACTCCAGATGAG
GGCTTTCTGAGTGTGGGGTCAAATAGTTTCATGTTCCCCAAATGGCCCAAAACTGACAGTTTAAACGCTG
TCTTGGAACCTAATATGACAAAAGCGTGATCTCATCCAAGATGAACTAAGTTTGGTTCGTTGAAATGCTA
ACGGCCAGTTGGTCAAAAAGAAACTTCCAAAAGTCGGCATACCGTTTGTCTTGTTTGGTATTGATTGACG
AATGCTCAAAAATAATCTCATTAATGCTTAGCGCAGTCTCTCTATCGCTTCTGAACCCCGGTGCACCTGT
GCCGAAACGCAAATGGGGAAACACCCGCTTTTTGGATGATTATGCATTGTCTCCACATTGTATGCTTCCA
AGATTCTGGTGGGAATACTGCTGATAGCCTAACGTTCATGATCAAAATTTAACTGTTCTAACCCCTACTT
GACAGCAATATATAAACAGAAGGAAGCTGCCCTGTCTTAAACCTTTTTTTTTATCATCATTATTAGCTTA
CTTTCATAATTGCGACTGGTTCCAATTGACAAGCTTTTGATTTTAACGACTTTTAACGACAACTTGAGAA
GATCAAAAAACAACTAATTATTCGAAGGATCCAAACGATGAGATTTCCTTCAATTTTTACTGCAGTTTTA
TTCGCAGCATCCTCCGCATTAGCTGCTCCAGTCAACACTACAACAGAAGATGAAACGGCACAAATTCCGG
CTGAAGCTGTCATCGGTTACTCAGATTTAGAAGGGGATTTCGATGTTGCTGTTTTGCCATTTTCCAACAG
CACAAATAACGGGTTATTGTTTATAAATACTACTATTGCCAGCATTGCTGCTAAAGAAGAAGGGGTATCT
CTCGAGAAAAGAAAGGTTTTCGAAAGATGTGAGCTCGCTAGAACCTTGAAGAGATTGGGTATGGACGGGT
ACCGTGGTATCTCTTTGGCTAACTGGATGTGTTTGGCTAAGTGGGAATCTGGTTACAACACTCGAGCTAC
CAACTACAACGCTGGTGACAGGTCGACCGACTACGGTACCTTCCAAATTAATTCTAGATACTGGTGTAAC
GACGGTAAGACCCCAGGCGCCGTTAACGCTTGTCACTTGTCTTGTTCTGCTTTGCTGCAGGACAACATCG
CTGACGCTGTTGCTTGTGCTAAACGCGTTGTTAGAGACCCACAAGGTATCAGAGCTTGGGTTGCTTGGAG
AAATCGATGTCAAAACAGAGACGTCAGACAATACGTTCAAGGTTGTGGTGTTTAGTAAGAATTCCCTAGG
GCGGCCGCGAATTAATTCGCCTTAGACATGACTGTTCCTCAGTTCAAGTTGGGCACTTACGAGAAGACCG
GTCTTGCTAGATTCTAATCAAGAGGATGTCAGAATGCCATTTGCCTGAGAGATGCAGGCTTCATTTTTGA
TACTTTTTTATTTGTAACCTATATAGTATAGGATTTTTTTTGTCATTTTGTTTCTTCTCGTACGAGCTTG
CTCCTGATCAGCCTATCTCGCAGCTGATGAATATCTTGTGGTAGGGGTTTGGGAAAATCATTCGAGTTTG
ATGTTTTTCTTGGTATTTCCCACTCCTCTTCAGAGTACAGAAGATTAAGTGAGACGTTCGTTTGTGCAAG
CTTATCGATAAGCTTTAATGCGGTAGTTTATCACAGTTAAATTGCTAACGCAGTCAGGCACCGTGTATGA
AATCTAACAATGCGCTCATCGTCATCCTCGGCACCGTCACCCTGGATGCTGTAGGCATAGGCTTGGTTAT
GCCGGTACTGCCGGGCCTCTTGCGGGATATCGTCCATTCCGACAGCATCGCCAGTCACTATGGCGTGCTG
CTAGCGCTATATGCGTTGATGCAATTTCTATGCGCACCCGTTCTCGGAGCACTGTCCGACCGCTTTGGCC
GCCGCCCAGTCCTGCTCGCTTCGCTACTTGGAGCCACTATCGACTACGCGATCATGGCGACCACACCCGT
CCTGTGGATCTATCGAATCTAAATGTAAGTTAAAATCTCTAAATAATTAAATAAGTCCCAGTTTCTCCAT
ACGAACCTTAACAGCATTGCGGTGAGCATCTAGACCTTCAACAGCAGCCAGATCCATCACTGCTTGGCCA
ATATGTTTCAGTCCCTCAGGAGTTACGTCTTGTGAAGTGATGAACTTCTGGAAGGTTGCAGTGTTAACTC
CGCTGTATTGACGGGCATATCCGTACGTTGGCAAAGTGTGGTTGGTACCGGAGGAGTAATCTCCACAACT
CTCTGGAGAGTAGGCACCAACAAACACAGATCCAGCGTGTTGTACTTGATCAACATAAGAAGAAGCATTC
TCGATTTGCAGGATCAAGTGTTCAGGAGCGTACTGATTGGACATTTCCAAAGCCTGCTCGTAGGTTGCAA
CCGATAGGGTTGTAGAGTGTGCAATACACTTGCGTACAATTTCAACCCTTGGCAACTGCACAGCTTGGTT
GTGAACAGCATCTTCAATTCTGGCAAGCTCCTTGTCTGTCATATCGACAGCCAACAGAATCACCTGGGAA
TCAATACCATGTTCAGCTTGAGACAGAAGGTCTGAGGCAACGAAATCTGGATCAGCGTATTTATCAGCAA
TAACTAGAACTTCAGAAGGCCCAGCAGGCATGTCAATACTACACAGGGCTGATGTGTCATTTTGAACCAT
CATCTTGGCAGCAGTAACGAACTGGTTTCCTGGACCAAATATTTTGTCACACTTAGGAACAGTTTCTGTT
CCGTAAGCCATAGCAGCTACTGCCTGGGCGCCTCCTGCTAGCACGATACACTTAGCACCAACCTTGTGGG
CAACGTAGATGACTTCTGGGGTAAGGGTACCATCCTTCTTAGGTGGAGATGCAAAAACAATTTCTTTGCA
ACCAGCAACTTTGGCAGGAACACCCAGCATCAGGGAAGTGGAAGGCAGAATTGCGGTTCCACCAGGAATA
TAGAGGCCAACTTTCTCAATAGGTCTTGCAAAACGAGAGCAGACTACACCAGGGCAAGTCTCAACTTGCA
ACGTCTCCGTTAGTTGAGCTTCATGGAATTTCCTGACGTTATCTATAGAGAGATCAATGGCTCTCTTAAC
GTTATCTGGCAATTGCATAAGTTCCTCTGGGAAAGGAGCTTCTAACACAGGTGTCTTCAAAGCGACTCCA
TCAAACTTGGCAGTTAGTTCTAAAAGGGCTTTGTCACCATTTTGACGAACATTGTCGACAATTGGTTTGA
CTAATTCCATAATCTGTTCCGTTTTCTGGATAGGACGACGAAGGGCATCTTCAATTTCTTGTGAGGAGGC
CTTAGAAACGTCAATTTTGCACAATTCAATACGACCTTCAGAAGGGACTTCTTTAGGTTTGGATTCTTCT
TTAGGTTGTTCCTTGGTGTATCCTGGCTTGGCATCTCCTTTCCTTCTAGTGACCTTTAGGGACTTCATAT
CCAGGTTTCTCTCCACCTCGTCCAACGTCACACCGTACTTGGCACATCTAACTAATGCAAAATAAAATAA
GTCAGCACATTCCCAGGCTATATCTTCCTTGGATTTAGCTTCTGCAAGTTCATCAGCTTCCTCCCTAATT
TTAGCGTTCAACAAAACTTCGTCGTCAAATAACCGTTTGGTATAAGAACCTTCTGGAGCATTGCTCTTAC
GATCCCACAAGGTGGCTTCCATGGCTCTAAGACCCTTTGATTGGCCAAAACAGGAAGTGCGTTCCAAGTG
ACAGAAACCAACACCTGTTTGTTCAACCACAAATTTCAAGCAGTCTCCATCACAATCCAATTCGATACCC
AGCAACTTTTGAGTTGCTCCAGATGTAGCACCTTTATACCACAAACCGTGACGACGAGATTGGTAGACTC
CAGTTTGTGTCCTTATAGCCTCCGGAATAGACTTTTTGGACGAGTACACCAGGCCCAACGAGTAATTAGA
AGAGTCAGCCACCAAAGTAGTGAATAGACCATCGGGGCGGTCAGTAGTCAAAGACGCCAACAAAATTTCA
CTGACAGGGAACTTTTTGACATCTTCAGAAAGTTCGTATTCAGTAGTCAATTGCCGAGCATCAATAATGG
GGATTATACCAGAAGCAACAGTGGAAGTCACATCTACCAACTTTGCGGTCTCAGAAAAAGCATAAACAGT
TCTACTACCGCCATTAGTGAAACTTTTCAAATCGCCCAGTGGAGAAGAAAAAGGCACAGCGATACTAGCA
TTAGCGGGCAAGGATGCAACTTTATCAACCAGGGTCCTATAGATAACCCTAGCGCCTGGGATCATCCTTT
GGACAACTCTTTCTGCCAAATCTAGGTCCAAAATCACTTCATTGATACCATTATTGTACAACTTGAGCAA
GTTGTCGATCAGCTCCTCAAATTGGTCCTCTGTAACGGATGACTCAACTTGCACATTAACTTGAAGCTCA
GTCGATTGAGTGAACTTGATCAGGTTGTGCAGCTGGTCAGCAGCATAGGGAAACACGGCTTTTCCTACCA
AACTCAAGGAATTATCAAACTCTGCAACACTTGCGTATGCAGGTAGCAAGGGAAATGTCATACTTGAAGT
CGGACAGTGAGTGTAGTCTTGAGAAATTCTGAAGCCGTATTTTTATTATCAGTGAGTCAGTCATCAGGAG
ATCCTCTACGCCGGACGCATCGTGGCCGGCATCACCGGCGCCACAGGTGCGGTTGCTGGCGCCTATATCG
CCGACATCACCGATGGGGAAGATCGGGCTCGCCACTTCGGGCTCATGAGCGCTTGTTTCGGCGTGGGTAT
GGTGGCAGGCCCCGTGGCCGGGGGACTGTTGGGCGCCATCTCCTTGCATGCACCATTCCTTGCGGCGGCG
GTGCTCAACGGCCTCAACCTACTACTGGGCTGCTTCCTAATGCAGGAGTCGCATAAGGGAGAGCGTCGAG
TATCTATGATTGGAAGTATGGGAATGGTGATACCCGCATTCTTCAGTGTCTTGAGGTCTCCTATCAGATT
ATGCCCAACTAAAGCAACCGGAGGAGGAGATTTCATGGTAAATTTCTCTGACTTTTGGTCATCAGTAGAC
TCGAACTGTGAGACTATCTCGGTTATGACAGCAGAAATGTCCTTCTTGGAGACAGTAAATGAAGTCCCAC
CAATAAAGAAATCCTTGTTATCAGGAACAAACTTCTTGTTTCGAACTTTTTCGGTGCCTTGAACTATAAA
ATGTAGAGTGGATATGTCGGGTAGGAATGGAGCGGGCAAATGCTTACCTTCTGGACCTTCAAGAGGTATG
TAGGGTTTGTAGATACTGATGCCAACTTCAGTGACAACGTTGCTATTTCGTTCAAACCATTCCGAATCCA
GAGAAATCAAAGTTGTTTGTCTACTATTGATCCAAGCCAGTGCGGTCTTGAAACTGACAATAGTGTGCTC
GTGTTTTGAGGTCATCTTTGTATGAATAAATCTAGTCTTTGATCTAAATAATCTTGACGAGCCAGACGAT
AATACCAATCTAAACTCTTTAAACGTTAAAGGACAAGTATGTCTGCCTGTATTAAACCCCAAATCAGCTC
GTAGTCTGATCCTCATCAACTTGAGGGGCACTATCTTGTTTTAGAGAAATTTGCGGAGATGCGATATCGA
GAAAAAGGTACGCTGATTTTAAACGTGAAATTTATCTCAAGATCTGCTGCCTCGCGCGTTTCGGTGATGA
CGGTGAAAACCTCTGACACATGCAGCTCCCGGAGACGGTCACAGCTTGTCTGTAAGCGGATGCCGGGAGC
AGACAAGCCCGTCAGGGCGCGTCAGCGGGTGTTGGCGGGTGTCGGGGCGCAGCCATGACCCAGTCACGTA
GCGATAGCGGAGTGTATACTGGCTTAACTATGCGGCATCAGAGCAGATTGTACTGAGAGTGCACCATATG
CGGTGTGAAATACCGCACAGATGCGTAAGGAGAAAATACCGCATCAGGCGCTCTTCCGCTTCCTCGCTCA
CTGACTCGCTGCGCTCGGTCGTTCGGCTGCGGCGAGCGGTATCAGCTCACTCAAAGGCGGTAATACGGTT
ATCCACAGAATCAGGGGATAACGCAGGAAAGAACATGTGAGCAAAAGGCCAGCAAAAGGCCAGGAACCGT
AAAAAGGCCGCGTTGCTGGCGTTTTTCCATAGGCTCCGCCCCCCTGACGAGCATCACAAAAATCGACGCT
CAAGTCAGAGGTGGCGAAACCCGACAGGACTATAAAGATACCAGGCGTTTCCCCCTGGAAGCTCCCTCGT
GCGCTCTCCTGTTCCGACCCTGCCGCTTACCGGATACCTGTCCGCCTTTCTCCCTTCGGGAAGCGTGGCG
CTTTCTCATAGCTCACGCTGTAGGTATCTCAGTTCGGTGTAGGTCGTTCGCTCCAAGCTGGGCTGTGTGC
ACGAACCCCCCGTTCAGCCCGACCGCTGCGCCTTATCCGGTAACTATCGTCTTGAGTCCAACCCGGTAAG
ACACGACTTATCGCCACTGGCAGCAGCCACTGGTAACAGGATTAGCAGAGCGAGGTATGTAGGCGGTGCT
ACAGAGTTCTTGAAGTGGTGGCCTAACTACGGCTACACTAGAAGGACAGTATTTGGTATCTGCGCTCTGC
TGAAGCCAGTTACCTTCGGAAAAAGAGTTGGTAGCTCTTGATCCGGCAAACAAACCACCGCTGGTAGCGG
TGGTTTTTTTGTTTGCAAGCAGCAGATTACGCGCAGAAAAAAAGGATCTCAAGAAGATCCTTTGATCTTT
TCTACGGGGTCTGACGCTCAGTGGAACGAAAACTCACGTTAAGGGATTTTGGTCATGAGATTATCAAAAA
GGATCTTCACCTAGATCCTTTTAAATTAAAAATGAAGTTTTAAATCAATCTAAAGTATATATGAGTAAAC
TTGGTCTGACAGTTACCAATGCTTAATCAGTGAGGCACCTATCTCAGCGATCTGTCTATTTCGTTCATCC
ATAGTTGCCTGACTCCCCGTCGTGTAGATAACTACGATACGGGAGGGCTTACCATCTGGCCCCAGTGCTG
CAATGATACCGCGAGACCCACGCTCACCGGCTCCAGATTTATCAGCAATAAACCAGCCAGCCGGAAGGGC
CGAGCGCAGAAGTGGTCCTGCAACTTTATCCGCCTCCATCCAGTCTATTAATTGTTGCCGGGAAGCTAGA
GTAAGTAGTTCGCCAGTTAATAGTTTGCGCAACGTTGTTGCCATTGCTGCAGGCATCGTGGTGTCACGCT
CGTCGTTTGGTATGGCTTCATTCAGCTCCGGTTCCCAACGATCAAGGCGAGTTACATGATCCCCCATGTT
GTGCAAAAAAGCGGTTAGCTCCTTCGGTCCTCCGATCGTTGTCAGAAGTAAGTTGGCCGCAGTGTTATCA
CTCATGGTTATGGCAGCACTGCATAATTCTCTTACTGTCATGCCATCCGTAAGATGCTTTTCTGTGACTG
GTGAGTACTCAACCAAGTCATTCTGAGAATAGTGTATGCGGCGACCGAGTTGCTCTTGCCCGGCGTCAAC
ACGGGATAATACCGCGCCACATAGCAGAACTTTAAAAGTGCTCATCATTGGAAAACGTTCTTCGGGGCGA
AAACTCTCAAGGATCTTACCGCTGTTGAGATCCAGTTCGATGTAACCCACTCGTGCACCCAACTGATCTT
CAGCATCTTTTACTTTCACCAGCGTTTCTGGGTGAGCAAAAACAGGAAGGCAAAATGCCGCAAAAAAGGG
AATAAGGGCGACACGGAAATGTTGAATACTCATACTCTTCCTTTTTCAATATTATTGAAGCATTTATCAG
GGTTATTGTCTCATGAGCGGATACATATTTGAATGTATTTAGAAAAATAAACAAATAGGGGTTCCGCGCA
CATTTCCCCGAAAAGTGCCACCTGACGTCTAAGAAACCATTATTATCATGACATTAACCTATAAAAATAG
GCGTATCACGAGGCCCTTTCGTCTTCAAGAATTAATTCTCATGTTTGACAGCTTATCATCGATAAGCTGA
CTCATGTTGGTATTGTGAAATAGACGCAGATCGGGAACACTGAAAAATAACAGTTATTATTCGA
